Addgene plasmid #203321: pCROPseq-VEX-optimized-scaffold
Purpose: Modified CROPseq vector for efficient CRISPR screens in hematopoiesis
Depositing lab: Vijay Sankaran. Depositing organization: Broad Institute. Publication: Massively parallel base editing to map variant effects in human hematopoiesis. Martin-Rufino JD, Castano N, Pang M, Grody EI, Joubran S, Caulier A, Wahlster L, Li T, Qiu X, Riera-Escandell AM, Newby GA, Al'Khafaji A, Chaudhary S, Black S, Weng C, Munson G, Liu DR, Wlodarski MW, Sims K, Oakley JH, Fasano RM, Xavier RJ, Lander ES, Klein DE, Sankaran VG. Cell. 2023 Apr 27:S0092-8674(23)00332-X. doi: 10.1016/j.cell.2023.03.035. PubMed 37137305.
Backbone
  Vector backbone: lentiGuide-puro
  Backbone manufacturer: Feng Zhang Lab
  Total vector size (bp): 10344
  Vector type: Mammalian Expression, Lentiviral, CRISPR
  Selectable markers: VEX-GFP (excitation with violet laser and readout in the GFP channel)
Growth in bacteria
  Bacterial resistance: Ampicillin, 100 μg/mL
  Growth temperature: 30°C
  Growth strain: NEB Stable
  Copy number: High Copy
Gene/Insert
  Gene/Insert name: sgRNA
  gRNA/shRNA sequence: Filler needs to be replaced by individual sgRNA or pooled library
  Species: Synthetic
  Cloning method: Gateway Cloning
  Sequencing primers: 5′ gagggcctatttcccatgatt
Terms and licenses: Academic/Nonprofit Terms; Industry Terms: Not Available to Industry
How to cite: pCROPseq-VEX-optimized-scaffold was a gift from Vijay Sankaran (Addgene plasmid # 203321 ; http://n2t.net/addgene:203321 ; RRID:Addgene_203321)
