[The description below was written by a language model from this plasmid's Addgene catalogue record and pLannotate feature annotations shown in this document.]
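Description:
pCROPseq-VEX-optimized-scaffold is a 10.3 kb third-generation-style lentiviral CRISPR guide vector, listed as derived from the lentiGuide-puro backbone and modified from the CROPseq design for CRISPR screens in hematopoietic cells. It is propagated in E. coli through a high-copy ColE1/pUC origin with ampicillin resistance, and it also carries an f1 origin and residual lac/lacZα, T3 and T7 elements from the cloning backbone. The viral portion begins with an RSV promoter fused to a truncated HIV-1 5' LTR, followed by the Ψ packaging signal, a gag fragment, the RRE for Rev-dependent export and the cPPT/CTS. An SV40 poly(A) signal and SV40 origin lie downstream of the 3' LTR.

Within the provirus, the EF-1α core promoter with its intron A drives a fluorescent protein that the annotation software matches to EGFP. The catalogue identifies it as VEX-GFP, a variant excited by the violet laser and read in the GFP channel, which replaces drug selection as the marker for transduced cells. A WPRE follows to enhance transcript expression. As in CROPseq vectors, the human U6 promoter and guide cassette sit downstream of the WPRE, in the 3' LTR region. The guide is therefore also contained in the polyadenylated EF-1α transcript, so it can be read out in single-cell RNA sequencing, while U6 produces the functional sgRNA. Between U6 and the S. pyogenes tracrRNA-derived scaffold (the "optimized scaffold" of the name, annotated only as a partial match) is a filler of roughly 1.9 kb that includes a bacterial deoC-like sequence. This filler must be replaced by an individual sgRNA or a pooled library. No Cas9 or base editor is encoded, so it must be supplied separately.
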