Features (pLannotate 1.2.2; 30 found; start..end, strand, type, name):
    412..1000    +  rep_origin     ori: high-copy-number ColE1/pMB1/pBR322/pUC origin of replication
   1183..1275    +  CDS            lacI (fragment): lac repressor; lacI; The lac repressor binds to the lac operator to inhibit transcription in E. coli. This inhibition can be relieved by adding lactose or isopropyl-β-D-thiogalactopyranoside (IPTG).
   1288..1309    +  protein_bind   CAP binding site: CAP binding activates transcription in the presence of cAMP. E. coli catabolite activator protein
   1324..1354    +  promoter       lac promoter: promoter for the E. coli lac operon
   1362..1378    +  protein_bind   lac operator: The lac repressor binds to the lac operator to inhibit transcription in E. coli. This inhibition can be relieved by adding lactose or isopropyl-β-D-thiogalactopyranoside (IPTG). lac repressor encoded by lacI
   1423..1441    +  promoter       T3 promoter: promoter for bacteriophage T3 RNA polymerase
   1469..1695    +  promoter       RSV promoter: Rous sarcoma virus enhancer/promoter
   1696..1876    +  LTR            5' LTR (truncated): truncated 5' long terminal repeat (LTR) from HIV-1
   1923..2048    +  misc_feature   HIV-1 Ψ: packaging signal of human immunodeficiency virus type 1
   2032..2395    +  CDS            HIV-1 gag (fragment): gag protein from human immunodeficiency virus 1; gag
   2541..2774    +  misc_feature   RRE: The Rev response element (RRE) of HIV-1 allows for Rev-dependent mRNA export from the nucleus to the cytoplasm.
   3184..3301    +  misc_feature   cPPT/CTS: central polypurine tract and central termination sequence of HIV-1
   3367..3433    +  CDS            small t antigen (fragment): SV40 (simian virus 40) small t antigen
   3459..3670    +  promoter       EF-1α core promoter: core promoter for human elongation factor EF-1α
   3671..4609    +  intron         EF-1α intron A: intron upstream of the start codon of human EF-1α
   4631..5350    +  CDS            EGFP: the original enhanced GFP (Yang et al., 1996) mammalian codon-optimized
   5366..5954    +  misc_feature   WPRE: woodchuck hepatitis virus posttranscriptional regulatory element
   5950..6060    +  CDS            nef (fragment): NEF_HV1LA - Experimental evidence at protein level: Swiss-Prot protein existence level 1. Extracellular Nef protein targets CD4(+) T-lymphocytes for apoptosis by interacting with CXCR4 surface receptors. From Human immunodeficiency virus type 1 group M subtype B (isolate Lai) (HIV-1).
   6080..6106    +  CDS            Rev (fragment): human immunodeficiency virus 1 (HIV-1) Rev protein; rev; enhances nuclear export of unspliced and incompletely spliced viral mRNAs
   6110..6350    +  promoter       U6 promoter: RNA polymerase III promoter for human U6 snRNA
   6536..7195    -  CDS            deoC1: DEOC1_STAAN - Also known as dra. Experimental evidence at protein level: Swiss-Prot protein existence level 1. Catalyzes a reversible aldol reaction between acetaldehyde and D-glyceraldehyde 3-phosphate to generate 2-deoxy-D-ribose 5- phosphate. From Staphylococcus aureus (strain N315).
   8258..8325    +  misc_RNA       tracrRNA (fragment): trans-activating CRISPR RNA for the Streptococcus pyogenes CRISPR/Cas9 system
   8378..8558    +  LTR            5' LTR (truncated): truncated 5' long terminal repeat (LTR) from HIV-1
   8636..8757    +  polyA_signal   SV40 poly(A) signal: SV40 polyadenylation signal
   8797..8932    +  rep_origin     SV40 ori: SV40 origin of replication
   8953..8971    -  promoter       T7 promoter: promoter for bacteriophage T7 RNA polymerase
   8979..9134    +  CDS            lacZα (fragment): LacZα fragment of β-galactosidase; lacZ fragment
   9139..9567    +  rep_origin     f1 ori (sequence partly withheld): f1 bacteriophage origin of replication; arrow indicates direction of (+) strand synthesis
   9620..9724    +  promoter       AmpR promoter: bla
   9725..241     +  CDS            AmpR (across the origin): β-lactamase; bla; confers resistance to ampicillin, carbenicillin, and related antibiotics
>Addgene plasmid #203321 | pCROPseq-VEX-optimized-scaffold | addgene full sequence | sequence record 403807 | Addgene NGS Result
CTGGATGGAGGCGGATAAAGTTGCAGGACCACTTCTGCGCTCGGCCCTTCCGGCTGGCTGGTTTATTGCT
GATAAATCTGGAGCCGGTGAGCGTGGGTCTCGCGGTATCATTGCAGCACTGGGGCCAGATGGTAAGCCCT
CCCGTATCGTAGTTATCTACACGACGGGGAGTCAGGCAACTATGGATGAACGAAATAGACAGATCGCTGA
GATAGGTGCCTCACTGATTAAGCATTGGTAACTGTCAGACCAAGTTTACTCATATATACTTTAGATTGAT
TTAAAACTTCATTTTTAATTTAAAAGGATCTAGGTGAAGATCCTTTTTGATAATCTCATGACCAAAATCC
CTTAACGTGAGTTTTCGTTCCACTGAGCGTCAGACCCCGTAGAAAAGATCAAAGGATCTTCTTGAGATCC
TTTTTTTCTGCGCGTAATCTGCTGCTTGCAAACAAAAAAACCACCGCTACCAGCGGTGGTTTGTTTGCCG
GATCAAGAGCTACCAACTCTTTTTCCGAAGGTAACTGGCTTCAGCAGAGCGCAGATACCAAATACTGTTC
TTCTAGTGTAGCCGTAGTTAGGCCACCACTTCAAGAACTCTGTAGCACCGCCTACATACCTCGCTCTGCT
AATCCTGTTACCAGTGGCTGCTGCCAGTGGCGATAAGTCGTGTCTTACCGGGTTGGACTCAAGACGATAG
TTACCGGATAAGGCGCAGCGGTCGGGCTGAACGGGGGGTTCGTGCACACAGCCCAGCTTGGAGCGAACGA
CCTACACCGAACTGAGATACCTACAGCGTGAGCTATGAGAAAGCGCCACGCTTCCCGAAGGGAGAAAGGC
GGACAGGTATCCGGTAAGCGGCAGGGTCGGAACAGGAGAGCGCACGAGGGAGCTTCCAGGGGGAAACGCC
TGGTATCTTTATAGTCCTGTCGGGTTTCGCCACCTCTGACTTGAGCGTCGATTTTTGTGATGCTCGTCAG
GGGGGCGGAGCCTATGGAAAAACGCCAGCAACGCGGCCTTTTTACGGTTCCTGGCCTTTTGCTGGCCTTT
TGCTCACATGTTCTTTCCTGCGTTATCCCCTGATTCTGTGGATAACCGTATTACCGCCTTTGAGTGAGCT
GATACCGCTCGCCGCAGCCGAACGACCGAGCGCAGCGAGTCAGTGAGCGAGGAAGCGGAAGAGCGCCCAA
TACGCAAACCGCCTCTCCCCGCGCGTTGGCCGATTCATTAATGCAGCTGGCACGACAGGTTTCCCGACTG
GAAAGCGGGCAGTGAGCGCAACGCAATTAATGTGAGTTAGCTCACTCATTAGGCACCCCAGGCTTTACAC
TTTATGCTTCCGGCTCGTATGTTGTGTGGAATTGTGAGCGGATAACAATTTCACACAGGAAACAGCTATG
ACCATGATTACGCCAAGCGCGCAATTAACCCTCACTAAAGGGAACAAAAGCTGGAGCTGCAAGCTTAATG
TAGTCTTATGCAATACTCTTGTAGTCTTGCAACATGGTAACGATGAGTTAGCAACATGCCTTACAAGGAG
AGAAAAAGCACCGTGCATGCCGATTGGTGGAAGTAAGGTGGTACGATCGTGCCTTATTAGGAAGGCAACA
GACGGGTCTGACATGGATTGGACGAACCACTGAATTGCCGCATTGCAGAGATATTGTATTTAAGTGCCTA
GCTCGATACATAAACGGGTCTCTCTGGTTAGACCAGATCTGAGCCTGGGAGCTCTCTGGCTAACTAGGGA
ACCCACTGCTTAAGCCTCAATAAAGCTTGCCTTGAGTGCTTCAAGTAGTGTGTGCCCGTCTGTTGTGTGA
CTCTGGTAACTAGAGATCCCTCAGACCCTTTTAGTCAGTGTGGAAAATCTCTAGCAGTGGCGCCCGAACA
GGGACTTGAAAGCGAAAGGGAAACCAGAGGAGCTCTCTCGACGCAGGACTCGGCTTGCTGAAGCGCGCAC
GGCAAGAGGCGAGGGGCGGCGACTGGTGAGTACGCCAAAAATTTTGACTAGCGGAGGCTAGAAGGAGAGA
GATGGGTGCGAGAGCGTCAGTATTAAGCGGGGGAGAATTAGATCGCGATGGGAAAAAATTCGGTTAAGGC
CAGGGGGAAAGAAAAAATATAAATTAAAACATATAGTATGGGCAAGCAGGGAGCTAGAACGATTCGCAGT
TAATCCTGGCCTGTTAGAAACATCAGAAGGCTGTAGACAAATACTGGGACAGCTACAACCATCCCTTCAG
ACAGGATCAGAAGAACTTAGATCATTATATAATACAGTAGCAACCCTCTATTGTGTGCATCAAAGGATAG
AGATAAAAGACACCAAGGAAGCTTTAGACAAGATAGAGGAAGAGCAAAACAAAAGTAAGACCACCGCACA
GCAAGCGGCCGCTGATCTTCAGACCTGGAGGAGGAGATATGAGGGACAATTGGAGAAGTGAATTATATAA
ATATAAAGTAGTAAAAATTGAACCATTAGGAGTAGCACCCACCAAGGCAAAGAGAAGAGTGGTGCAGAGA
GAAAAAAGAGCAGTGGGAATAGGAGCTTTGTTCCTTGGGTTCTTGGGAGCAGCAGGAAGCACTATGGGCG
CAGCGTCAATGACGCTGACGGTACAGGCCAGACAATTATTGTCTGGTATAGTGCAGCAGCAGAACAATTT
GCTGAGGGCTATTGAGGCGCAACAGCATCTGTTGCAACTCACAGTCTGGGGCATCAAGCAGCTCCAGGCA
AGAATCCTGGCTGTGGAAAGATACCTAAAGGATCAACAGCTCCTGGGGATTTGGGGTTGCTCTGGAAAAC
TCATTTGCACCACTGCTGTGCCTTGGAATGCTAGTTGGAGTAATAAATCTCTGGAACAGATTTGGAATCA
CACGACCTGGATGGAGTGGGACAGAGAAATTAACAATTACACAAGCTTAATACACTCCTTAATTGAAGAA
TCGCAAAACCAGCAAGAAAAGAATGAACAAGAATTATTGGAATTAGATAAATGGGCAAGTTTGTGGAATT
GGTTTAACATAACAAATTGGCTGTGGTATATAAAATTATTCATAATGATAGTAGGAGGCTTGGTAGGTTT
AAGAATAGTTTTTGCTGTACTTTCTATAGTGAATAGAGTTAGGCAGGGATATTCACCATTATCGTTTCAG
AATCTTGAGACAAATGGCAGTATTCATCCACAATTTTAAAAGAAAAGGGGGGATTGGGGGGTACAGTGCA
GGGGAAAGAATAGTAGACATAATAGCAACAGACATACAAACTAAAGAATTACAAAAACAAATTACAAAAA
TTCAAAATTTTCGGGTTTATTACAGGGACAGCAGAGATCCACTTTGGCGCCGGCTCGAGGGGGCCCGGGT
GCAAAGATGGATAAAGTTTTAAACAGAGAGGAATCTTTGCAGCTAATGGACCTTCTAGGTCTTGAAAGGA
GTGGGAATTGGCTCCGGTGCCCGTCAGTGGGCAGAGCGCACATCGCCCACAGTCCCCGAGAAGTTGGGGG
GAGGGGTCGGCAATTGATCCGGTGCCTAGAGAAGGTGGCGCGGGGTAAACTGGGAAAGTGATGTCGTGTA
CTGGCTCCGCCTTTTTCCCGAGGGTGGGGGAGAACCGTATATAAGTGCAGTAGTCGCCGTGAACGTTCTT
TTTCGCAACGGGTTTGCCGCCAGAACACAGGTAAGTGCCGTGTGTGGTTCCCGCGGGCCTGGCCTCTTTA
CGGGTTATGGCCCTTGCGTGCCTTGAATTACTTCCACCTGGCTGCAGTACGTGATTCTTGATCCCGAGCT
TCGGGTTGGAAGTGGGTGGGAGAGTTCGAGGCCTTGCGCTTAAGGAGCCCCTTCGCCTCGTGCTTGAGTT
GAGGCCTGGCCTGGGCGCTGGGGCCGCCGCGTGCGAATCTGGTGGCACCTTCGCGCCTGTCTCGCTGCTT
TCGATAAGTCTCTAGCCATTTAAAATTTTTGATGACCTGCTGCGACGCTTTTTTTCTGGCAAGATAGTCT
TGTAAATGCGGGCCAAGATCTGCACACTGGTATTTCGGTTTTTGGGGCCGCGGGCGGCGACGGGGCCCGT
GCGTCCCAGCGCACATGTTCGGCGAGGCGGGGCCTGCGAGCGCGGCCACCGAGAATCGGACGGGGGTAGT
CTCAAGCTGGCCGGCCTGCTCTGGTGCCTGGCCTCGCGCCGCCGTGTATCGCCCCGCCCTGGGCGGCAAG
GCTGGCCCGGTCGGCACCAGTTGCGTGAGCGGAAAGATGGCCGCTTCCCGGCCCTGCTGCAGGGAGCTCA
AAATGGAGGACGCGGCGCTCGGGAGAGCGGGCGGGTGAGTCACCCACACAAAGGAAAAGGGCCTTTCCGT
CCTCAGCCGTCGCTTCATGTGACTCCACGGAGTACCGGGCGCCGTCCAGGCACCTCGATTAGTTCTCGAG
CTTTTGGAGTACGTCGTCTTTAGGTTGGGGGGAGGGGTTTTATGCGATGGAGTTTCCCCACACTGAGTGG
GTGGAGACTGAAGTTAGGCCAGCTTGGCACTTGATGTAATTCTCCTTGGAATTTGCCCTTTTTGAGTTTG
GATCTTGGTTCATTCTCAAGCCTCAGACAGTGGTTCAAAGTTTTTTTCTTCCATTTCAGGTGTCGTGACG
TACGGCCACCATGGTGAGCAAGGGCGAGGAGCTGTTCACCGGGGTGGTGCCCATCCTGGTCGAGCTGGAC
GGCGACGTAAACGGCCACAAGTTCAGCGTGTCCGGCGAGGGCGAGGGCGATGCCACCTACGGCAAGCTGA
CCCTGAAGTTCATCTGCACCACCGGCAAGCTGCCCGTGCCCTGGCCCACCCTCGTGACCACCTTCAGCTA
CGGCGTGCAGTGCTTCAGCCGCTACCCCGACCACATGAAGCAGCACGACTTCTTCAAGTCCGCCATGCCC
GAAGGCTACGTCCAGGAGCGCACCATCAGCTTCAAGGACGACGGCAACTACAAGACCCGCGCCGAGGTGA
AGTTCGAGGGCGACACCCTGGTGAACCGCATCGAGCTGAAGGGCATCGACTTCAAGGAGGACGGCAACAT
CCTGGGGCACAAGCTGGAGTACAACTACAACAGCCACAACGTCTATATCACGGCCGACAAGCAGAAGAAC
GGCATCAAGGCGAACTTCAAGATCCGCCACAACATCGAGGACGGCAGCGTGCAGCTCGCCGACCACTACC
AGCAGAACACCCCCATCGGCGACGGCCCCGTGCTGCTGCCCGACAACCACTACCTGTTCATCCAGTCCGC
CCTGAGCAAAGACCCCAACGAGAAGCGCGATCACATGGTCCTGCTGGAGTTCGTGACCGCCGCCGGGATC
ACTCACGGCATGGACGAGCTGTACAAGTAAACGCGTTAAGTCGACAATCAACCTCTGGATTACAAAATTT
GTGAAAGATTGACTGGTATTCTTAACTATGTTGCTCCTTTTACGCTATGTGGATACGCTGCTTTAATGCC
TTTGTATCATGCTATTGCTTCCCGTATGGCTTTCATTTTCTCCTCCTTGTATAAATCCTGGTTGCTGTCT
CTTTATGAGGAGTTGTGGCCCGTTGTCAGGCAACGTGGCGTGGTGTGCACTGTGTTTGCTGACGCAACCC
CCACTGGTTGGGGCATTGCCACCACCTGTCAGCTCCTTTCCGGGACTTTCGCTTTCCCCCTCCCTATTGC
CACGGCGGAACTCATCGCCGCCTGCCTTGCCCGCTGCTGGACAGGGGCTCGGCTGTTGGGCACTGACAAT
TCCGTGGTGTTGTCGGGGAAATCATCGTCCTTTCCTTGGCTGCTCGCCTGTGTTGCCACCTGGATTCTGC
GCGGGACGTCCTTCTGCTACGTCCCTTCGGCCCTCAATCCAGCGGACCTTCCTTCCCGCGGCCTGCTGCC
GGCTCTGCGGCCTCTTCCGCGTCTTCGCCTTCGCCCTCAGACGAGTCGGATCTCCCTTTGGGCCGCCTCC
CCGCGTCGACTTTAAGACCAATGACTTACAAGGCAGCTGTAGATCTTAGCCACTTTTTAAAAGAAAAGGG
GGGACTGGAAGGGCTAATTCACTCCCAACGAAGACAAGATTTCACCATTATCGTTTCAGACCCACCTCCC
AACCCCGAGGGGACCCAGAGAGGGCCTATTTCCCATGATTCCTTCATATTTGCATATACGATACAAGGCT
GTTAGAGAGATAATTAGAATTAATTTGACTGTAAACACAAAGATATTAGTACAAAATACGTGACGTAGAA
AGTAATAATTTCTTGGGTAGTTTGCAGTTTTAAAATTATGTTTTAAAATGGACTATCATATGCTTACCGT
AACTTGAAAGTATTTCGATTTCTTGGCTTTATATATCTTGTGGAAAGGACGAAACACCGGAGACGGTTGT
AAATGAGCACACAAAATACACATGCTAAAATATTATATTCTATGACCTTTATAAAATCAACCAAAATCTT
CTTTTTAATAACTTTAGTATCAATAATTAGAATTTTTATGTTCCTTTTTGCAAACTTTTAATAAAAATGA
GCAAAATAAAAAAACGCTAGTTTTAGTAACTCGCGTTGTTTTCTTCACCTTTAATAATAGCTACTCCACC
ACTTGTTCCTAAGCGGTCAGCTCCTGCTTCAATCATTTTTTGAGCATCTTCAAATGTTCTAACTCCACCA
GCTGCTTTAACTAAAGCATTGTCTTTAACAACTGACTTCATTAGTTTAACATCTTCAAATGTTGCACCTG
ATTTTGAAAATCCTGTTGATGTTTTAACAAATTCTAATCCAGCTTCAACAGCTATTTCACAAGCTTTCAT
GATTTCTTCTTTTGTTAATAAACAATTTTCCATAATACATTTAACAACATGTGATCCAGCTGCTTTTTTT
ACAGCTTTCATGTCTTCTAAAACTAATTCATAATTTTTGTCTTTTAATGCACCAATATTTAATACCATAT
CAATTTCTGTTGCACCATCTTTAATTGCTTCAGAAACTTCGAATGCTTTTGTAGCTGTTGTGCATGCACC
TAGAGGAAAACCTACAACATTTGTTATTCCTACATTTGTGCCTTTTAATAATTCTTTACAATAGCTTGTT
CAATATGAATTAACACAAACTGTTGCAAAATCAAATTCAATTGCTTCATCACATAATTGTTTAATTTCAG
CTTTCGTAGCATCTTGTTTTAATAATGTGTGATCTATATATTTGTTTAGTTTCATTTTTTCTCCTATATA
TTCATTTTTAATTTTAATTCTTTAATAATTTCGTCTACTTTAACTTTAGCGTTTTGAACAGATTCACCAA
CACCTATAAAATAAATTTTTAGTTTAGGTTCAGTTCCACTTGGGCGAACAGCAAATCATGACTTATCTTC
TAAATAAAATTTTAGTAAGTCTTGTCCTGGCATATTATACATTCCATCGATGTAGTCTTCAACATTAACA
ACTTTAAGTCCAGCAATTTGAGTTAAGGGTGTTGCTCTCAATGATTTCATTAATGGTTCAATTTTTAATT
TCTTTTCTTCTGGTTTAAAATTCAAGTTTAAAGTGAAAGTGTAATATGCACCCATTTCTTTAAATAAATC
TTCTAAATAGTCTACTAATGTTTTATTTTGTTTTTTATAAAATCAAGCAGCCTCTGCTATTAATATAGAA
GCTTGTATTCCATCTTTATCTCTAGCTGAGTCATCAATTACATATCCATAACTTTCTTCATAAGCAAAAA
CAAAATTTAATCCGTTATCTTCTTCTTTAGCAATTTCTCTACCCATTCATTTAAATCCAGTTAAAGTTTT
TACAATATTAACTCCATATTTTTCATGAGCGATTCTATCACCCAAATCACTTGTTACAAAACTTGAATAT
AGAGCCGGATTTTTTGGAATGCTATTTAAGCGTTTTAGATTTGATAATTTTCAATCAATTAAAATTGGTC
CTGTTTGATTTCCATCTAATCTTACAAAATGACCATCATGTTTTATTGCCATTCCAAATCTGTCAGCATC
TGGGTCATTCATAATAATAATATCTGCATCATGTTTAATACCATATTCAAGCGGTATTTTTCATGCAGGA
TCAAATTCTGGATTTGGATTTACAACATTTTTAAATGTTTCATCTTCAAATGCATGCTCTTCAACCTCAA
TAACGTTATATCCTGATTCACGTAATATTTTTGGGGTAAATTTAGTTCCTGTTCCATTAACTGCGCTAAA
AATAATTTTTAAATCTTTTTTAGCTTCTTGCTCTTTTTTGTACGTCTCTGTTTCAGAGCTATGCTGGAAA
CAGCATAGCAAGTTGAAATAAGGCTAGTCCGTTATCAACTTGAAAAAGTGGCACCGAGTCGGTGCTTTTT
TAAGCTTGGCGTAACTAGATCTTGAGACACTGCTTTTTGCTTGTACTGGGTCTCTCTGGTTAGACCAGAT
CTGAGCCTGGGAGCTCTCTGGCTAACTAGGGAACCCACTGCTTAAGCCTCAATAAAGCTTGCCTTGAGTG
CTTCAAGTAGTGTGTGCCCGTCTGTTGTGTGACTCTGGTAACTAGAGATCCCTCAGACCCTTTTAGTCAG
TGTGGAAAATCTCTAGCAGTACGTATAGTAGTTCATGTCATCTTATTATTCAGTATTTATAACTTGCAAA
GAAATGAATATCAGAGAGTGAGAGGAACTTGTTTATTGCAGCTTATAATGGTTACAAATAAAGCAATAGC
ATCACAAATTTCACAAATAAAGCATTTTTTTCACTGCATTCTAGTTGTGGTTTGTCCAAACTCATCAATG
TATCTTATCATGTCTGGCTCTAGCTATCCCGCCCCTAACTCCGCCCATCCCGCCCCTAACTCCGCCCAGT
TCCGCCCATTCTCCGCCCCATGGCTGACTAATTTTTTTTATTTATGCAGAGGCCGAGGCCGCCTCGGCCT
CTGAGCTATTCCAGAAGTAGTGAGGAGGCTTTTTTGGAGGCCTAGGGACGTACCCAATTCGCCCTATAGT
GAGTCGTATTACGCGCGCTCACTGGCCGTCGTTTTACAACGTCGTGACTGGGAAAACCCTGGCGTTACCC
AACTTAATCGCCTTGCAGCACATCCCCCTTTCGCCAGCTGGCGTAATAGCGAAGAGGCCCGCACCGATCG
CCCTTCCCAACAGTTGCGCAGCCTGAATGGCGAATGGG
[124 nt withheld, positions 9139-9262]
C
[91 nt withheld, positions 9264-9354]
A
[49 nt withheld, positions 9356-9404]
CCTTTGACGTTGGAGTCCACGTTCTTT
[37 nt withheld, positions 9432-9468]
ACCCTATCTCGGTCTATTCTTTTGATTTATAAGGGATTTTGCCGATTTCGGCCTATTGGTTAAAAAATGA
GCTGATTTAACAAAAATTTAACGCGAATTTTAACAAAATATTAACGCTTACAATTTAGGTGGCACTTTTC
GGGGAAATGTGCGCGGAACCCCTATTTGTTTATTTTTCTAAATACATTCAAATATGTATCCGCTCATGAG
ACAATAACCCTGATAAATGCTTCAATAATATTGAAAAAGGAAGAGTATGAGTATTCAACATTTCCGTGTC
GCCCTTATTCCCTTTTTTGCGGCATTTTGCCTTCCTGTTTTTGCTCACCCAGAAACGCTGGTGAAAGTAA
AAGATGCTGAAGATCAGTTGGGTGCACGAGTGGGTTACATCGAACTGGATCTCAACAGCGGTAAGATCCT
TGAGAGTTTTCGCCCCGAAGAACGTTTTCCAATGATGAGCACTTTTAAAGTTCTGCTATGTGGCGCGGTA
TTATCCCGTATTGACGCCGGGCAAGAGCAACTCGGTCGCCGCATACACTATTCTCAGAATGACTTGGTTG
AGTACTCACCAGTCACAGAAAAGCATCTTACGGATGGCATGACAGTAAGAGAATTATGCAGTGCTGCCAT
AACCATGAGTGATAACACTGCGGCCAACTTACTTCTGACAACGATCGGAGGACCGAAGGAGCTAACCGCT
TTTTTGCACAACATGGGGGATCATGTAACTCGCCTTGATCGTTGGGAACCGGAGCTGAATGAAGCCATAC
CAAACGACGAGCGTGACACCACGATGCCTGTAGCAATGGCAACAACGTTGCGCAAACTATTAACTGGCGA
ACTACTTACTCTAGCTTCCCGGCAACAATTAATAGA
